Addgene plasmid #60804: pIS1 PELO
Purpose: Luciferase reporter to measure miR-155 mediated differential repression. Contains PELO 3' UTR and wild-type miR-155 sites
Depositing lab: David Bartel. Depositing organization: Whitehead Institute for Biomedical Research. Publication: Global analyses of the effect of different cellular contexts on microRNA targeting. Nam JW, Rissland OS, Koppstein D, Abreu-Goodger C, Jan CH, Agarwal V, Yildirim MA, Rodriguez A, Bartel DP. Mol Cell. 2014 Mar 20;53(6):1031-43. doi: 10.1016/j.molcel.2014.02.013. Epub 2014 Mar 13. PubMed 24631284.
Backbone
  Vector backbone: pIS1
  Backbone manufacturer: Bartel lab (Addgene plasmid # 12179)
  Backbone size w/o insert (bp): 4085
  Vector type: Mammalian Expression, Luciferase
Growth in bacteria
  Bacterial resistance: Ampicillin, 100 μg/mL
  Growth temperature: 37°C
  Growth strain: DH5alpha
  Copy number: High Copy
Gene/Insert
  Gene/Insert name: PELO 3'UTR and wild-type miR-155 binding site
  Species: H. sapiens (human)
  Entrez Gene: PELO (a.k.a. CGI-17, PRO1770)
  Promoter: thymidine kinase (HSV-TK promoter)
  Cloning method: Restriction Enzyme; 5′ cloning site XbaI (not destroyed); 3′ cloning site NotI (not destroyed)
  Sequencing primers: 5′ chim-int-F (5'-TCTTACTGACATCCACTTTGCC-3') to confirm luciferase; 3′ EBV-rev
Terms and licenses: Academic/Nonprofit Terms; Industry Terms: Not Available to Industry
How to cite: pIS1 PELO was a gift from David Bartel (Addgene plasmid # 60804 ; http://n2t.net/addgene:60804 ; RRID:Addgene_60804)
