[The description below was written by a language model from this plasmid's Addgene catalogue record and pLannotate feature annotations shown in this document.]
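Description:
pIS1 PELO is a mammalian-expression luciferase reporter built on the pIS1 backbone, designed to measure microRNA-mediated repression conferred by a 3′ UTR. It is propagated in E. coli as a high-copy plasmid through a ColE1/pUC-type origin and selected with ampicillin via the β-lactamase gene and its native promoter. The recorded full sequence is 4,475 nt, compared with a stated backbone size of 4,085 bp.

The reporter unit is driven by the herpes simplex virus thymidine kinase promoter, a relatively modest constitutive promoter in mammalian cells. It is followed by a chimeric β-globin/immunoglobulin intron that promotes efficient mRNA processing, and by a T7 promoter that could support in vitro transcription. These precede the Renilla luciferase coding sequence, which spans the numbering origin of the circular record. The human PELO 3′ UTR fragment, carrying wild-type miR-155 binding sites, was cloned between XbaI and NotI sites, both of which are retained. It is not annotated in the feature table, but it presumably occupies the unannotated interval between the end of the luciferase gene and the SV40 polyadenylation signal, so that it forms the 3′ UTR of the reporter transcript. The poly(A) signal and an adjacent short fragment of SV40 large T antigen sequence are annotated on the minus strand. The T antigen fragment is most likely incidental carry-over from the SV40-derived region rather than a functional element.

In use, miR-155 binding to the PELO sites lowers Renilla luciferase output, giving a quantitative readout of target repression. According to the record, the construct was made to measure differential miR-155-mediated repression, in a study of how cellular context affects microRNA targeting.
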