Features (pLannotate 1.2.2; 9 found; start..end, strand, type, name):
   1354..1475    -  polyA_signal   SV40 poly(A) signal: SV40 polyadenylation signal
   1498..1566    -  CDS            large T antigen (fragment): large T antigen from SV40 (simian virus 40)
   1608..1712    +  promoter       AmpR promoter: bla
   1713..2573    +  CDS            AmpR: β-lactamase; bla; confers resistance to ampicillin, carbenicillin, and related antibiotics
   2744..3332    +  rep_origin     ori: high-copy-number ColE1/pMB1/pBR322/pUC origin of replication
   3407..4158    +  promoter       HSV TK promoter: herpes simplex virus thymidine kinase promoter
   4228..4360    +  intron         chimeric intron: chimera between introns from human β-globin and immunoglobulin heavy chain genes
   4405..4423    +  promoter       T7 promoter: promoter for bacteriophage T7 RNA polymerase
   4433..893     +  CDS            Rluc (across the origin): luciferase from the anthozoan coelenterate Renilla reniformis (sea pansy)
>Addgene plasmid #60804 | pIS1 PELO | depositor full sequence | sequence record 97815 | pIS1 PELO sequence 4475 bps
TAACTGGTCCGCAGTGGTGGGCCAGATGTAAACAAATGAATGTTCTTGATTCATTTATTAATTATTATGA
TTCAGAAAAACATGCAGAAAATGCTGTTATTTTTTTACATGGTAACGCGGCCTCTTCTTATTTATGGCGA
CATGTTGTGCCACATATTGAGCCAGTAGCGCGGTGTATTATACCAGACCTTATTGGTATGGGCAAATCAG
GCAAATCTGGTAATGGTTCTTATAGGTTACTTGATCATTACAAATATCTTACTGCATGGTTTGAACTTCT
TAATTTACCAAAGAAGATCATTTTTGTCGGCCATGATTGGGGTGCTTGTTTGGCATTTCATTATAGCTAT
GAGCATCAAGATAAGATCAAAGCAATAGTTCACGCTGAAAGTGTAGTAGATGTGATTGAATCATGGGATG
AATGGCCTGATATTGAAGAAGATATTGCGTTGATCAAATCTGAAGAAGGAGAAAAAATGGTTTTGGAGAA
TAACTTCTTCGTGGAAACCATGTTGCCATCAAAAATCATGAGAAAGTTAGAACCAGAAGAATTTGCAGCA
TATCTTGAACCATTCAAAGAGAAAGGTGAAGTTCGTCGTCCAACATTATCATGGCCTCGTGAAATCCCGT
TAGTAAAAGGTGGTAAACCTGACGTTGTACAAATTGTTAGGAATTATAATGCTTATCTACGTGCAAGTGA
TGATTTACCAAAAATGTTTATTGAATCGGACCCAGGATTCTTTTCCAATGCTATTGTTGAAGGTGCCAAG
AAGTTTCCTAATACTGAATTTGTCAAAGTAAAAGGTCTTCATTTTTCGCAAGAAGATGCACCTGATGAAA
TGGGAAAATATATCAAATCGTTCGTTGAGCGAGTTCTCAAAAATGAACAATAATTCTAGGAGCTCTATAC
CGGTCTCGATATCACTACTAGTGTTCTAGACACACTGCATGCTTTGAAACAGTTTTCCTTAGAAAAAGCT
TTTGCTATCTTATCCTGTTTACATTATTTCTTTATTTTAATTCTGCTTGGTGTTCTTGCATTGCATTTAA
TGATCCCTTTTCTCCCCACCTCCACACACTACATTTTTTTTAGATTTAAATAGTTTTACTATTTTAAATG
ATTGCCGTACAATTAGTAGACTTGAAGACAAGTTTTAAATATTTTTCTTCAAAGGCTTGTTAAACCAATC
ATGTTAAAAGGAAATTCTTGGTTTTGGTTTGTTGTTGTTAGCATTAGTCATATTTGATTTAGAGGGTAAC
TTAAATCAGTTATTTTTAGCTTTTTAGAACTTTGATCTGCTAGGGATTGTCAAAATAATCTCCTTGAGGC
GCGGCCGCTTCGAGCAGACATGATAAGATACATTGATGAGTTTGGACAAACCACAACTAGAATGCAGTGA
AAAAAATGCTTTATTTGTGAAATTTGTGATGCTATTGCTTTATTTGTAACCATTATAAGCTGCAATAAAC
AAGTTAACAACAACAATTGCATTCATTTTATGTTTCAGGTTCAGGGGGAGGTGTGGGAGGTTTTTTAAAG
CAAGTAAAACCTCTACAAATGTGGTAAAATCGATAAGGATCCAGGTGGCACTTTTCGGGGAAATGTGCGC
GGAACCCCTATTTGTTTATTTTTCTAAATACATTCAAATATGTATCCGCTCATGAGACAATAACCCTGAT
AAATGCTTCAATAATATTGAAAAAGGAAGAGTATGAGTATTCAACATTTCCGTGTCGCCCTTATTCCCTT
TTTTGCGGCATTTTGCCTTCCTGTTTTTGCTCACCCAGAAACGCTGGTGAAAGTAAAAGATGCTGAAGAT
CAGTTGGGTGCACGAGTGGGTTACATCGAACTGGATCTCAACAGCGGTAAGATCCTTGAGAGTTTTCGCC
CCGAAGAACGTTTTCCAATGATGAGCACTTTTAAAGTTCTGCTATGTGGCGCGGTATTATCCCGTATTGA
CGCCGGGCAAGAGCAACTCGGTCGCCGCATACACTATTCTCAGAATGACTTGGTTGAGTACTCACCAGTC
ACAGAAAAGCATCTTACGGATGGCATGACAGTAAGAGAATTATGCAGTGCTGCCATAACCATGAGTGATA
ACACTGCGGCCAACTTACTTCTGACAACGATCGGAGGACCGAAGGAGCTAACCGCTTTTTTGCACAACAT
GGGGGATCATGTAACTCGCCTTGATCGTTGGGAACCGGAGCTGAATGAAGCCATACCAAACGACGAGCGT
GACACCACGATGCCTGTAGCAATGGCAACAACGTTGCGCAAACTATTAACTGGCGAACTACTTACTCTAG
CTTCCCGGCAACAATTAATAGACTGGATGGAGGCGGATAAAGTTGCAGGACCACTTCTGCGCTCGGCCCT
TCCGGCTGGCTGGTTTATTGCTGATAAATCTGGAGCCGGTGAGCGTGGGTCTCGCGGTATCATTGCAGCA
CTGGGGCCAGATGGTAAGCCCTCCCGTATCGTAGTTATCTACACGACGGGGAGTCAGGCAACTATGGATG
AACGAAATAGACAGATCGCTGAGATAGGTGCCTCACTGATTAAGCATTGGTAACTGTCAGACCAAGTTTA
CTCATATATACTTTAGATTGATTTAAAACTTCATTTTTAATTTAAAAGGATCTAGGTGAAGATCCTTTTT
GATAATCTCATGACCAAAATCCCTTAACGTGAGTTTTCGTTCCACTGAGCGTCAGACCCCGTAGAAAAGA
TCAAAGGATCTTCTTGAGATCCTTTTTTTCTGCGCGTAATCTGCTGCTTGCAAACAAAAAAACCACCGCT
ACCAGCGGTGGTTTGTTTGCCGGATCAAGAGCTACCAACTCTTTTTCCGAAGGTAACTGGCTTCAGCAGA
GCGCAGATACCAAATACTGTTCTTCTAGTGTAGCCGTAGTTAGGCCACCACTTCAAGAACTCTGTAGCAC
CGCCTACATACCTCGCTCTGCTAATCCTGTTACCAGTGGCTGCTGCCAGTGGCGATAAGTCGTGTCTTAC
CGGGTTGGACTCAAGACGATAGTTACCGGATAAGGCGCAGCGGTCGGGCTGAACGGGGGGTTCGTGCACA
CAGCCCAGCTTGGAGCGAACGACCTACACCGAACTGAGATACCTACAGCGTGAGCTATGAGAAAGCGCCA
CGCTTCCCGAAGGGAGAAAGGCGGACAGGTATCCGGTAAGCGGCAGGGTCGGAACAGGAGAGCGCACGAG
GGAGCTTCCAGGGGGAAACGCCTGGTATCTTTATAGTCCTGTCGGGTTTCGCCACCTCTGACTTGAGCGT
CGATTTTTGTGATGCTCGTCAGGGGGGCGGAGCCTATGGAAAAACGCCAGCAACGCGGCCTTTTTACGGT
TCCTGGCCTTTTGCTGGCCTTTTGCTCACATGGCTCGACAGATCTAAATGAGTCTTCGGACCTCGCGGGG
GCCGCTTAAGCGGTGGTTAGGGTTTGTCTGACGCGGGGGGAGGGGGAAGGAACGAAACACTCTCATTCGG
AGGCGGCTCGGGGTTTGGTCTTGGTGGCCACGGGCACGCAGAAGAGCGCCGCGATCCTCTTAAGCACCCC
CCCGCCCTCCGTGGAGGCGGGGGTTTGGTCGGCGGGTGGTAACTGGCGGGCCGCTGACTCGGGCGGGTCG
CGCGCCCCAGAGTGTGACCTTTTCGGTCTGCTCGCAGACCCCCGGGCGGCGCCGCCGCGGCGGCGACGGG
CTCGCTGGGTCCTAGGCTCCATGGGGACCGTATACGTGGACAGGCTCTGGAGCATCCGCACGACTGCGGT
GATATTACCGGAGACCTTCTGCGGGACGAGCCGGGTCACGCGGCTGACGCGGAGCGTCCGTTGGGCGACA
AACACCAGGACGGGGCACAGGTACACTATCTTGTCACCCGGAGGCGCGAGGGACTGCAGGAGCTTCAGGG
AGTGGCGCAGCTGCTTCATCCCCGTGGCCCGTTGCTCGCGTTTGCTGGCGGTGTCCCCGGAAGAAATATA
TTTGCATGTCTTTAGTTCTATGATGACACAAACCCCGCCCAGCGTCTTGTCATTGGCGAATTCGAACACG
CAGATGCAGTCGGGGCGGCGCGGTCCCAGGTCCACTTCGCATATTAAGGTGACGCGTGTGGCCTCGAACA
CCGAGCGACCCTGCAGCGACCCGCTTAAAAGCTTGATTCTTCTGACACAACAGTCTCGAACTTAAGCTGC
AGAAGTTGGTCGTGAGGCACTGGGCAGGTAAGTATCAAGGTTACAAGACAGGTTTAAGGAGACCAATAGA
AACTGGGCTTGTCGAGACAGAGAAGACTCTTGCGTTTCTGATAGGCACCTATTGGTCTTACTGACATCCA
CTTTGCCTTTCTCTCCACAGGTGTCCACTCCCAGTTCAATTACAGCTCTTAAGGCTAGAGTACTTAATAC
GACTCACTATAGGCTAGCCACCATGACTTCGAAAGTTTATGATCCAGAACAAAGGAAACGGATGA
