>Addgene plasmid #60804 | pIS1 PELO | addgene partial sequence | sequence record 98332 | Rluc-F 5'-ccaggattcttttccaatgc-3'
AATTTGTCAAAGTAAAAGGTCTTCATTTTTCGCAAGAAGATGCACCTGATGAAATGGGAAAATATATCAA
ATCGTTCGTTGAGCGAGTTCTCAAAAATGAACAATAATTCTAGGAGCTCTATACCGGTCTCGATATCACT
ACTAGTGTTCTAGACACACTGCATGCTTTGAAACAGTTTTCCTTAGAAAAAGCTTTTGCTATCTTATCCT
GTTTACATTATTTCTTTATTTTAATTCTGCTTGGTGTTCTTGCATTGCATTTAATGATCCCTTTTCTCCC
CACCTCCACACACTACATTTTTTTTAGATTTAAATAGTTTTACTATTTTAAATGATTGCCGTACAATTAG
TAGACTTGAAGACAAGTTTTAAATATTTTTCTTCAAAGGCTTGTTAAACCAATCATGTTAAAAGGAAATT
CTTGGTTTTGGTTTGTTGTTGTTAGCATTAGTCATATTTGATTTAGAGGGTAACTTAAATCAGTTATTTT
TAGCTTTTTAGAACTTTGATCTGCTAGGGATTGTCAAAATAATCTCCTTGAGGCGCGGCCGCTTCGAGCA
GACATGATAAGATACATTGATGAGTTTGGACAAACCACAACTAGAATGCAGTGAAAAAAATGCTTTATTT
GTGAAATTTGTGATGCTATTGCTTTATTTGTAACCATTATAAGCTGCAATAAACAAGTTAACAACAACAA
TTGCATTCATTTTATGTTTCAGGTTCAGGGGGAGGTGTGGGAGGTT
