>Addgene plasmid #60804 | pIS1 PELO | addgene partial sequence | sequence record 98400 | EBV-rev 5'-GTGGTTTGTCCAAACTCATC-3'
GGAGATTATTTTGACAATCCCTAGCAGATCAAAGTTCTAAAAAGCTAAAAATAACTGATTTAAGTTACCC
TCTAAATCAAATATGACTAATGCTAACAACAACAAACCAAAACCAAGAATTTCCTTTTAACATGATTGGT
TTAACAAGCCTTTGAAGAAAAATATTTAAAACTTGTCTTCAAGTCTACTAATTGTACGGCAATCATTTAA
AATAGTAAAACTATTTAAATCTAAAAAAAATGTAGTGTGTGGAGGTGGGGAGAAAAGGGATCATTAAATG
CAATGCAAGAACACCAAGCAGAATTAAAATAAAGAAATAATGTAAACAGGATAAGATAGCAAAAGCTTTT
TCTAAGGAAAACTGTTTCAAAGCATGCAGTGTGTCTAGAACACTAGTAGTGATATCGAGACCGGTATAGA
GCTCCTAGAATTATTGTTCATTTTTGAGAACTCGCTCAACGAACGATTTGATATATTTTCCCATTTCATC
AGGTGCATCTTCTTGCGAAAAATGAAGACCTTTTACTTTGACAAATTCAGTATTAGGAAACTTCTTGGCA
CCTTCAACAATAGCATTGGAAAAGAATCCTGGGTCCGATTCAATAAACATTTTTGGTAAATCATCACTTG
CACGTAGATAAGCATTATAATTCCTAACAATTTGTACAACGTCAGGTTTACCACCTTTTACTAACGGGAT
TTCACGAGGCCATGATAATGTTGGAC
